Addgene plasmid #176993: Sufu_pLENTI-CAG-IRES-GFP
Purpose: Mammalian lentiviral expression vector encoding Sufu
Depositing lab: Roger Reeves. Depositing organization: Johns Hopkins University and School of Medicine. Publication: Overexpression screen of chromosome 21 genes reveals modulators of Sonic hedgehog signaling relevant to Down syndrome. Moyer AJ, Fernandez FX, Li Y, Klinedinst DK, Florea LD, Kazuki Y, Oshimura M, Reeves RH. Dis Model Mech. 2023 Apr 1;16(4):dmm049712. doi: 10.1242/dmm.049712. Epub 2023 Apr 13. PubMed 36995257.
Backbone
  Vector backbone: plenti-CAG-gate-FLAG-IRES-GFP
  Backbone manufacturer: Derived from Addgene #107398; KanR replaced with AmpR
  Backbone size w/o insert (bp): 9341
  Vector type: Lentiviral
Growth in bacteria
  Bacterial resistance: Ampicillin, 100 μg/mL
  Growth temperature: 30°C
  Growth strain: NEB Stable
  Copy number: Low Copy
Gene/Insert
  Gene/Insert name: Sufu (alt name: b2b273C)
  Species: M. musculus (mouse)
  Insert size (bp): 1518
  Entrez Gene: Sufu (a.k.a. Su(fu))
  Promoter: CAG
  Cloning method: TOPO Cloning
Resource information
  A portion of this plasmid was derived from a plasmid made by: Derived from Addgene #65431
Terms and licenses: Academic/Nonprofit Terms; Industry Terms: Not Available to Industry
How to cite: Sufu_pLENTI-CAG-IRES-GFP was a gift from Roger Reeves (Addgene plasmid # 176993 ; http://n2t.net/addgene:176993 ; RRID:Addgene_176993)
