[The description below was written by a language model from this plasmid's Addgene catalogue record and pLannotate feature annotations shown in this document.]
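Description:
Sufu_pLENTI-CAG-IRES-GFP is a self-inactivating HIV-1-based lentiviral transfer plasmid for expressing mouse Sufu in mammalian cells. It is built on a plenti-CAG-gate-FLAG-IRES-GFP backbone in which the original kanamycin marker was replaced with AmpR. In bacteria it is maintained through a ColE1/pUC-type origin and selected with ampicillin. The catalogue lists it as low copy although the origin is annotated as a high-copy type. An f1 origin, an SV40 origin and a T7 promoter also lie in the backbone. For virus production, a CMV enhancer/promoter fused to a truncated 5' LTR drives transcription of the viral genome. That genome carries the Ψ packaging signal with a gag fragment, the RRE for Rev-dependent nuclear export, the cPPT/CTS, and a ΔU3 3' LTR followed by an SV40 poly(A) signal.

The internal expression cassette uses the CAG promoter, made up of the CMV enhancer, the chicken β-actin promoter and a chimeric β-actin/β-globin intron. The Sufu coding sequence sits between attB1 and attB2 sites, consistent with Gateway recombination into the destination vector, although the record lists TOPO cloning as the method. A FLAG sequence, annotated only as a fragment, lies just downstream of attB2; the record does not state whether it is translated in frame with Sufu. An EMCV IRES then allows EGFP to be translated from the same transcript, so fluorescence marks transduced or transfected cells, and a WPRE enhances expression. Sufu is a negative regulator of Hedgehog signalling that restrains GLI transcription factors. The associated study was an overexpression screen for modulators of Sonic hedgehog signalling. The depositor and repository sequences show the same feature order and differ slightly in length, 10,859 versus 10,834 nt.
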