Features (pLannotate 1.2.2; 30 found; start..end, strand, type, name):
    129..246     +  misc_feature   cPPT/CTS: central polypurine tract and central termination sequence of HIV-1
    344..723     +  enhancer       CMV enhancer: human cytomegalovirus immediate early enhancer
    726..1001    +  promoter       chicken β-actin promoter: No description available
   1002..2010    +  intron         chimeric intron: chimera between introns from chicken β-actin and rabbit β-globin
   2126..2150    +  protein_bind   attB1: mutant version of attB; recombination site for the Gateway® BP reaction BP Clonase™
   2171..3622    +  CDS            Sufu: SUFU_MOUSE - Experimental evidence at protein level: Swiss-Prot protein existence level 1. Negative regulator in the hedgehog/smoothened signaling pathway (PubMed:16155214, PubMed:16459298). Down-regulates GLI1- mediated transactivation of target genes (PubMed:11960000). Part of a corepressor complex that acts on DNA-bound GLI1 (PubMed:11960000). May also act by linking GLI1 to BTRC and thereby targeting GLI1 to degradation by the proteasome (By similarity). Sequesters GLI1, GLI2 and GLI3 in the cytoplasm, this effect is overcome by binding of STK36 to both SUFU and a GLI protein (PubMed:10531
   3626..3646    +  misc_feature   MCS (fragment): multiple cloning site
   3663..3687    -  protein_bind   attB2: mutant version of attB; recombination site for the Gateway® BP reaction BP Clonase™
   3710..3730    +  CDS            FLAG (fragment): FLAG® epitope tag, followed by an enterokinase cleavage site
   3754..4314    +  misc_feature   IRES: internal ribosome entry site (IRES) of the encephalomyocarditis virus (EMCV)
   4317..5036    +  CDS            EGFP: the original enhanced GFP (Yang et al., 1996) mammalian codon-optimized
   5047..5077    +  misc_feature   MCS (fragment): pUC18/19 multiple cloning site
   5112..5700    +  misc_feature   WPRE: woodchuck hepatitis virus posttranscriptional regulatory element
   5701..5720    +  misc_feature   MCS (fragment): pBluescript multiple cloning site
   5722..5907    +  CDS            nef (fragment): NEF_HV1Z2 - Experimental evidence at protein level: Swiss-Prot protein existence level 1. Extracellular Nef protein targets CD4(+) T-lymphocytes for apoptosis by interacting with CXCR4 surface receptors. From Human immunodeficiency virus type 1 group M subtype D (isolate Z2/CDC-Z34) (HIV-1).
   5909..6142    +  LTR            3' LTR (ΔU3): self-inactivating 3' long terminal repeat (LTR) from HIV-1
   6214..6335    +  polyA_signal   SV40 poly(A) signal: SV40 polyadenylation signal
   6375..6510    +  rep_origin     SV40 ori: SV40 origin of replication
   6531..6549    -  promoter       T7 promoter: promoter for bacteriophage T7 RNA polymerase
   6572..6930    -  rep_origin     f1 ori (sequence partly withheld): f1 bacteriophage origin of replication; arrow indicates direction of (+) strand synthesis
   6957..7061    +  promoter       AmpR promoter: bla
   7062..7922    +  CDS            AmpR: β-lactamase; bla; confers resistance to ampicillin, carbenicillin, and related antibiotics
   8093..8681    +  rep_origin     ori: high-copy-number ColE1/pMB1/pBR322/pUC origin of replication
   8856..9159    +  enhancer       CMV enhancer: human cytomegalovirus immediate early enhancer
   9160..9359    +  promoter       CMV promoter: human cytomegalovirus (CMV) immediate early promoter
   9377..9557    +  LTR            5' LTR (truncated): truncated 5' long terminal repeat (LTR) from HIV-1
   9604..9729    +  misc_feature   HIV-1 Ψ: packaging signal of human immunodeficiency virus type 1
   9713..10051   +  CDS            HIV-1 gag (fragment): gag protein from human immunodeficiency virus 1; gag
  10228..10461   +  misc_feature   RRE: The Rev response element (RRE) of HIV-1 allows for Rev-dependent mRNA export from the nucleus to the cytoplasm.
  10838..79      +  CDS            Rev (fragment) (across the origin): human immunodeficiency virus 1 (HIV-1) Rev protein; rev; enhances nuclear export of unspliced and incompletely spliced viral mRNAs
>Addgene plasmid #176993 | Sufu_pLENTI-CAG-IRES-GFP | depositor full sequence | sequence record 343047 | Full Sequence
GACCCGACAGGCCCGAAGGAATAGAAGAAGAAGGTGGAGAGAGAGACAGAGACAGATCCATTCGATTAGT
GAACGGATCGGCACTGCGTGCGCCAATTCTGCAGACAAATGGCAGTATTCATCCACAATTTTAAAAGAAA
AGGGGGGATTGGGGGGTACAGTGCAGGGGAAAGAATAGTAGACATAATAGCAACAGACATACAAACTAAA
GAATTACAAAAACAAATTACAAAAATTCAAAATTTTCGGGTTTATTACAGGGACAGCAGAGATCCAGTTT
GGTTAGTACCGGGCCCGCTCTAGCCCTAGATTTAAATCGATGTACGGGCCAGATATACGCGTTGACATTG
ATTATTGACTAGTTATTAATAGTAATCAATTACGGGGTCATTAGTTCATAGCCCATATATGGAGTTCCGC
GTTACATAACTTACGGTAAATGGCCCGCCTGGCTGACCGCCCAACGACCCCCGCCCATTGACGTCAATAA
TGACGTATGTTCCCATAGTAACGCCAATAGGGACTTTCCATTGACGTCAATGGGTGGACTATTTACGGTA
AACTGCCCACTTGGCAGTACATCAAGTGTATCATATGCCAAGTACGCCCCCTATTGACGTCAATGACGGT
AAATGGCCCGCCTGGCATTATGCCCAGTACATGACCTTATGGGACTTTCCTACTTGGCAGTACATCTACG
TATTAGTCATCGCTATTACCATGGGTCGAGGTGAGCCCCACGTTCTGCTTCACTCTCCCCATCTCCCCCC
CCTCCCCACCCCCAATTTTGTATTTATTTATTTTTTAATTATTTTGTGCAGCGATGGGGGCGGGGGGGGG
GGGGGCGCGCGCCAGGCGGGGCGGGGCGGGGCGAGGGGCGGGGCGGGGCGAGGCGGAGAGGTGCGGCGGC
AGCCAATCAGAGCGGCGCGCTCCGAAAGTTTCCTTTTATGGCGAGGCGGCGGCGGCGGCGGCCCTATAAA
AAGCGAAGCGCGCGGCGGGCGGGAGTCGCTGCGTTGCCTTCGCCCCGTGCCCCGCTCCGCGCCGCCTCGC
GCCGCCCGCCCCGGCTCTGACTGACCGCGTTACTCCCACAGGTGAGCGGGCGGGACGGCCCTTCTCCTCC
GGGCTGTAATTAGCGCTTGGTTTAATGACGGCTCGTTTCTTTTCTGTGGCTGCGTGAAAGCCTTAAAGGG
CTCCGGGAGGGCCCTTTGTGCGGGGGGGAGCGGCTCGGGGGGTGCGTGCGTGTGTGTGTGCGTGGGGAGC
GCCGCGTGCGGCCCGCGCTGCCCGGCGGCTGTGAGCGCTGCGGGCGCGGCGCGGGGCTTTGTGCGCTCCG
CGTGTGCGCGAGGGGAGCGCGGCCGGGGGCGGTGCCCCGCGGTGCGGGGGGGCTGCGAGGGGAACAAAGG
CTGCGTGCGGGGTGTGTGCGTGGGGGGGTGAGCAGGGGGTGTGGGCGCGGCGGTCGGGCTGTAACCCCCC
CCTGCACCCCCCTCCCCGAGTTGCTGAGCACGGCCCGGCTTCGGGTGCGGGGCTCCGTGCGGGGCGTGGC
GCGGGGCTCGCCGTGCCGGGCGGGGGGTGGCGGCAGGTGGGGGTGCCGGGCGGGGCGGGGCCGCCTCGGG
CCGGGGAGGGCTCGGGGGAGGGGCGCGGCGGCCCCGGAGCGCCGGCGGCTGTCGAGGCGCGGCGAGCCGC
AGCCATTGCCTTTTATGGTAATCGTGCGAGAGGGCGCAGGGACTTCCTTTGTCCCAAATCTGGCGGAGCC
GAAATCTGGGAGGCGCCGCCGCACCCCCTCTAGCGGGCGCGGGCGAAGCGGTGCGGCGCCGGCAGGAAGG
AAATGGGCGGGGAGGGCCTTCGTGCGTCGCCGCGCCGCCGTCCCCTTCTCCATCTCCAGCCTCGGGGCTG
CCGCAGGGGGACGGCTGCCTTCGGGGGGGACGGGGCAGGGCGGGGTTCGGCTTCTGGCGTGTGACCGGCG
GCTCTAGAGCCTCTGCTAACCATGTTCATGCCTTCTTCTTTTTCCTACAGCTCCTGGGCAACGTGCTGGT
TATTGTGCTGTCTCATCATTTTGGCAAAGAATTCCCCTAGCCGCGGAATCTAGACTGCCGGATCGAATTG
TCGACGAATTCGGATCTGGCCAATCACAAGTTTGTACAAAAAAGCAGGCTCCGCGGCCGCCCCCTTCACC
ATGGCGGAGCTGCGGCCTAGCGTCGCCCCCGGTCCCGCCGCGCCCCCGGCCTCTGGCCCTAGTGCCCCTC
CGGCCTTTGCTTCACTCTTTCCCCCGGGACTGCACGCCATCTACGGAGAGTGTCGCCGCCTCTACCCTGA
CCAGCCGAACCCGCTCCAGGTTACCGCTATCGTCAAGTACTGGTTGGGTGGTCCGGACCCCTTGGACTAT
GTTAGCATGTACAGGAACATGGGGAGTCCTTCTGCCAACATCCCTGAGCACTGGCACTACATCAGCTTTG
GCCTGAGTGATCTCTATGGTGACAACAGAGTCCATGAGTTTACAGGAACAGACGGACCAAGTGGATTTGG
CTTTGAGTTGACGTTTCGTCTGAAGAGAGAAACTGGGGAGTCTGCCCCACCAACATGGCCAGCAGAGCTG
ATGCAGGGCCTAGCCCGATATGTCTTCCAGTCAGAGAACACCTTCTGTAGCGGGGACCATGTGTCTTGGC
ACAGCCCTTTGGATAACAGTGAGTCAAGAATTCAGCACATGCTGCTGACGGAGGACCCACAGATGCAGCC
TGTGCGGACACCCTTTGGGGTAGTGACTTTCCTCCAGATTGTTGGTGTCTGCACTGAGGAGTTACATTCA
GCCCAACAGTGGAACGGGCAGGGCATCCTGGAACTACTACGGACAGTGCCCATTGCTGGCGGTCCCTGGC
TGATAACTGACATGCGGCGGGGAGAAACCATATTTGAGATCGATCCGCACCTGCAAGAGAGAGTTGACAA
AGGCATTGAGACAGACGGTTCTAACCTGAGCGGCGTCAGTGCCAAGTGTGCCTGGGATGACCTCAGCCGG
CCTCCGGAGGATGAAGAGGATAGCCGGAGCATCTGCCTCGGCACACAGCCTCGGAGGCTGTCTGGCAAAG
ACACAGAGCAGATCCGGGAGACCCTGAGGCGGGGACTGGAGATTAACAGCAAACCTGTCCTTCCACCAAT
CAATTCTCAGCGACAGAACGGCCTCACCCACGACAGGGCTCCGAGCCGCAAGGACAGTTTGGGCAGCGAC
AGCTCCACGGCCATCATCCCCCACGAGCTGATCCGCACACGGCAGCTCGAGAGCGTGCATCTAAAATTTA
ACCAAGAGTCGGGAGCCCTCATCCCTCTCTGCCTAAGGGGCAGACTCCTACATGGCCGGCACTTCACCTA
CAAGAGTATCACAGGCGACATGGCCATCACGTTTGTGTCCACGGGAGTGGAAGGCGCCTTTGCCACTGAG
GAACACCCGTATGCAGCTCACGGACCCTGGTTACAAATTCTGTTGACAGAAGAGTTTGTAGAGAAGATGT
TGGAGGACTTAGAAGATCTAACCTCTCCAGAGGAATTTAAACTTCCCAAAGAGTACAGCTGGCCTGAGAA
GAAACTCAAAGTGTCCATTCTCCCCGACGTGGTGTTCGACAGTCCGCTACACTAGGTCGACGGTACCGCG
GGCCCGAAGGGTGGGCGCGCCGACCCAGCTTTCTTGTACAAAGTGGTGGGAGGAGGTGGATCTGGCGACT
ACAAGGACGACGATGACAAGTGACTCGAGCGGGATCAATTCCGCCCCCCCCCTAACGTTACTGGCCGAAG
CCGCTTGGAATAAGGCCGGTGTGCGTTTGTCTATATGTTATTTTCCACCATATTGCCGTCTTTTGGCAAT
GTGAGGGCCCGGAAACCTGGCCCTGTCTTCTTGACGAGCATTCCTAGGGGTCTTTCCCCTCTCGCCAAAG
GAATGCAAGGTCTGTTGAATGTCGTGAAGGAAGCAGTTCCTCTGGAAGCTTCTTGAAGACAAACAACGTC
TGTAGCGACCCTTTGCAGGCAGCGGAACCCCCCACCTGGCGACAGGTGCCTCTGCGGCCAAAAGCCACGT
GTATAAGATACACCTGCAAAGGCGGCACAACCCCAGTGCCACGTTGTGAGTTGGATAGTTGTGGAAAGAG
TCAAATGGCTCTCCTCAAGCGTATTCAACAAGGGGCTGAAGGATGCCCAGAAGGTACCCCATTGTATGGG
ATCTGATCTGGGGCCTCGGTGCACATGCTTTACATGTGTTTAGTCGAGGTTAAAAAAACGTCTAGGCCCC
CCGAACCACGGGGACGTGGTTTTCCTTTGAAAAACACGATAATACCATGGTGAGCAAGGGCGAGGAGCTG
TTCACCGGGGTGGTGCCCATCCTGGTCGAGCTGGACGGCGACGTAAACGGCCACAAGTTCAGCGTGTCCG
GCGAGGGCGAGGGCGATGCCACCTACGGCAAGCTGACCCTGAAGTTCATCTGCACCACCGGCAAGCTGCC
CGTGCCCTGGCCCACCCTCGTGACCACCCTGACCTACGGCGTGCAGTGCTTCAGCCGCTACCCCGACCAC
ATGAAGCAGCACGACTTCTTCAAGTCCGCCATGCCCGAAGGCTACGTCCAGGAGCGCACCATCTTCTTCA
AGGACGACGGCAACTACAAGACCCGCGCCGAGGTGAAGTTCGAGGGCGACACCCTGGTGAACCGCATCGA
GCTGAAGGGCATCGACTTCAAGGAGGACGGCAACATCCTGGGGCACAAGCTGGAGTACAACTACAACAGC
CACAACGTCTATATCATGGCCGACAAGCAGAAGAACGGCATCAAGGTGAACTTCAAGATCCGCCACAACA
TCGAGGACGGCAGCGTGCAGCTCGCCGACCACTACCAGCAGAACACCCCCATCGGCGACGGCCCCGTGCT
GCTGCCCGACAACCACTACCTGAGCACCCAGTCCGCCCTGAGCAAAGACCCCAACGAGAAGCGCGATCAC
ATGGTCCTGCTGGAGTTCGTGACCGCCGCCGGGATCACTCTCGGCATGGACGAGCTGTACAAGTAAGCGG
CCGCGACTCTAGAGTCGACCTGCAGGCATGCAAGCTTCAGGTAGCCGGCTAACGTTATCAAGCTTATCGA
TAATCAACCTCTGGATTACAAAATTTGTGAAAGATTGACTGGTATTCTTAACTATGTTGCTCCTTTTACG
CTATGTGGATACGCTGCTTTAATGCCTTTGTATCATGCTATTGCTTCCCGTATGGCTTTCATTTTCTCCT
CCTTGTATAAATCCTGGTTGCTGTCTCTTTATGAGGAGTTGTGGCCCGTTGTCAGGCAACGTGGCGTGGT
GTGCACTGTGTTTGCTGACGCAACCCCCACTGGTTGGGGCATTGCCACCACCTGTCAGCTCCTTTCCGGG
ACTTTCGCTTTCCCCCTCCCTATTGCCACGGCGGAACTCATCGCCGCCTGCCTTGCCCGCTGCTGGACAG
GGGCTCGGCTGTTGGGCACTGACAATTCCGTGGTGTTGTCGGGGAAATCATCGTCCTTTCCTTGGCTGCT
CGCCTGTGTTGCCACCTGGATTCTGCGCGGGACGTCCTTCTGCTACGTCCCTTCGGCCCTCAATCCAGCG
GACCTTCCTTCCCGCGGCCTGCTGCCGGCTCTGCGGCCTCTTCCGCGTCTTCGCCTTCGCCCTCAGACGA
GTCGGATCTCCCTTTGGGCCGCCTCCCCGCATCGATACCGTCGACCTCGATCGAGACCTAGAAAAACATG
GAGCAATCACAAGTAGCAATACAGCAGCTACCAATGCTGATTGTGCCTGGCTAGAAGCACAAGAGGAGGA
GGAGGTGGGTTTTCCAGTCACACCTCAGGTACCTTTAAGACCAATGACTTACAAGGCAGCTGTAGATCTT
AGCCACTTTTTAAAAGAAAAGGGGGGACTGGAAGGGCTAATTCACTCCCAACGAAGACAAGATCTGCTTT
TTGCTTGTACTGGGTCTCTCTGGTTAGACCAGATCTGAGCCTGGGAGCTCTCTGGCTAACTAGGGAACCC
ACTGCTTAAGCCTCAATAAAGCTTGCCTTGAGTGCTTCAAGTAGTGTGTGCCCGTCTGTTGTGTGACTCT
GGTAACTAGAGATCCCTCAGACCCTTTTAGTCAGTGTGGAAAATCTCTAGCAGTAGTAGTTCATGTCATC
TTATTATTCAGTATTTATAACTTGCAAAGAAATGAATATCAGAGAGTGAGAGGAACTTGTTTATTGCAGC
TTATAATGGTTACAAATAAAGCAATAGCATCACAAATTTCACAAATAAAGCATTTTTTTCACTGCATTCT
AGTTGTGGTTTGTCCAAACTCATCAATGTATCTTATCATGTCTGGCTCTAGCTATCCCGCCCCTAACTCC
GCCCATCCCGCCCCTAACTCCGCCCAGTTCCGCCCATTCTCCGCCCCATGGCTGACTAATTTTTTTTATT
TATGCAGAGGCCGAGGCCGCCTCGGCCTCTGAGCTATTCCAGAAGTAGTGAGGAGGCTTTTTTGGAGGCC
TAGGGACGTACCCAATTCGCCCTATAGTGAGTCGTATTAGCATGTGAGCAAAAGGCCAGCATAAATCAAA
AGAATAGACCGAGATAGGGT
[37 nt withheld, positions 6601-6637]
AAAGAACGTGGACTCCAACGTCAAAGG
[49 nt withheld, positions 6665-6713]
T
[91 nt withheld, positions 6715-6805]
G
[124 nt withheld, positions 6807-6930]
CAGGTGGCACTTTTCGGGGAAATGTGCGCGGAACCCCTATTTGTTTATTTTTCTAAATACATTCAAATAT
GTATCCGCTCATGAGACAATAACCCTGATAAATGCTTCAATAATATTGAAAAAGGAAGAGTATGAGTATT
CAACATTTCCGTGTCGCCCTTATTCCCTTTTTTGCGGCATTTTGCCTTCCTGTTTTTGCTCACCCAGAAA
CGCTGGTGAAAGTAAAAGATGCTGAAGATCAGTTGGGTGCACGAGTGGGTTACATCGAACTGGATCTCAA
CAGCGGTAAGATCCTTGAGAGTTTTCGCCCCGAAGAACGTTTTCCAATGATGAGCACTTTTAAAGTTCTG
CTATGTGGCGCGGTATTATCCCGTATTGACGCCGGGCAAGAGCAACTCGGTCGCCGCATACACTATTCTC
AGAATGACTTGGTTGAGTACTCACCAGTCACAGAAAAGCATCTTACGGATGGCATGACAGTAAGAGAATT
ATGCAGTGCTGCCATAACCATGAGTGATAACACTGCGGCCAACTTACTTCTGACAACGATCGGAGGACCG
AAGGAGCTAACCGCTTTTTTGCACAACATGGGGGATCATGTAACTCGCCTTGATCGTTGGGAACCGAAGC
TGAATGAAGCCATACCAAACGACGAGCGTGACACCACGATGCCTGTAGCAATGGCAACAACGTTGCGCAA
ACTATTAACTGGCGAACTACTTACTCTAGCTTCCCGGCAACAATTAATAGACTGGATGGAGGCGGATAAA
GTTGCAGGACCACTTCTGCGCTCGGCCCTTCCGGCTGGCTGGTTTATTGCTGATAAATCTGGAGCCGGTG
AGCGTGGGTCTCGCGGTATCATTGCAGCACTGGGGCCAGATGGTAAGCCCTCCCGTATCGTAGTTATCTA
CACGACGGGGAGTCAGGCAACTATGGATGAACGAAATAGACAGATCGCTGAGATAGGTGCCTCACTGATT
AAGCATTGGTAACTGTCAGACCAAGTTTACTCATATATACTTTAGATTGATTTAAAACTTCATTTTTAAT
TTAAAAGGATCTAGGTGAAGATCCTTTTTGATAATCTCATGACCAAAATCCCTTAACGTGAGTTTTCGTT
CCACTGAGCGTCAGACCCCGTAGAAAAGATCAAAGGATCTTCTTGAGATCCTTTTTTTCTGCGCGTAATC
TGCTGCTTGCAAACAAAAAAACCACCGCTACCAGCGGTGGTTTGTTTGCCGGATCAAGAGCTACCAACTC
TTTTTCCGAAGGTAACTGGCTTCAGCAGAGCGCAGATACCAAATACTGTCCTTCTAGTGTAGCCGTAGTT
AGGCCACCACTTCAAGAACTCTGTAGCACCGCCTACATACCTCGCTCTGCTAATCCTGTTACCAGTGGCT
GCTGCCAGTGGCGATAAGTCGTGTCTTACCGGGTTGGACTCAAGACGATAGTTACCGGATAAGGCGCAGC
GGTCGGGCTGAACGGGGGGTTCGTGCACACAGCCCAGCTTGGAGCGAACGACCTACACCGAACTGAGATA
CCTACAGCGTGAGCTATGAGAAAGCGCCACGCTTCCCGAAGGGAGAAAGGCGGACAGGTATCCGGTAAGC
GGCAGGGTCGGAACAGGAGAGCGCACGAGGGAGCTTCCAGGGGGAAACGCCTGGTATCTTTATAGTCCTG
TCGGGTTTCGCCACCTCTGACTTGAGCGTCGATTTTTGTGATGCTCGTCAGGGGGGCGGAGCCTATGGAA
AAACGCCAGCAACGCGGCCTTTTTACGGTTCCTGGCCTTTTGCTGGCCTTTTGCTCACATGTTCTTTCCT
GCGTTATCCCCTGATTCTGTGGATAACCGTATTACCGCCATGCATTAGTTATTAATAGTAATCAATTACG
GGGTCATTAGTTCATAGCCCATATATGGAGTTCCGCGTTACATAACTTACGGTAAATGGCCCGCCTGGCT
GACCGCCCAACGACCCCCGCCCATTGACGTCAATAATGACGTATGTTCCCATAGTAACGCCAATAGGGAC
TTTCCATTGACGTCAATGGGTGGAGTATTTACGGTAAACTGCCCACTTGGCAGTACATCAAGTGTATCAT
ATGCCAAGTACGCCCCCTATTGACGTCAATGACGGTAAATGGCCCGCCTGGCATTATGCCCAGTACATGA
CCTTATGGGACTTTCCTACTTGGCAGTACATCTACGTATTAGTCATCGCTATTACCATGGTGATGCGGTT
TTGGCAGTACATCAATGGGCGTGGATAGCGGTTTGACTCACGGGGATTTCCAAGTCTCCACCCCATTGAC
GTCAATGGGAGTTTGTTTTGGCACCAAAATCAACGGGACTTTCCAAAATGTCGTAACAACTCCGCCCCAT
TGACGCAAATGGGCGGTAGGCGTGTACGGTGGGAGGTCTATATAAGCAGCGCGTTTTGCCTGTACTGGGT
CTCTCTGGTTAGACCAGATCTGAGCCTGGGAGCTCTCTGGCTAACTAGGGAACCCACTGCTTAAGCCTCA
ATAAAGCTTGCCTTGAGTGCTTCAAGTAGTGTGTGCCCGTCTGTTGTGTGACTCTGGTAACTAGAGATCC
CTCAGACCCTTTTAGTCAGTGTGGAAAATCTCTAGCAGTGGCGCCCGAACAGGGACTTGAAAGCGAAAGG
GAAACCAGAGGAGCTCTCTCGACGCAGGACTCGGCTTGCTGAAGCGCGCACGGCAAGAGGCGAGGGGCGG
CGACTGGTGAGTACGCCAAAAATTTTGACTAGCGGAGGCTAGAAGGAGAGAGATGGGTGCGAGAGCGTCA
GTATTAAGCGGGGGAGAATTAGATCGCGATGGGAAAAAATTCGGTTAAGGCCAGGGGGAAAGAAAAAATA
TAAATTAAAACATATAGTATGGGCAAGCAGGGAGCTAGAACGATTCGCAGTTAATCCTGGCCTGTTAGAA
ACATCAGAAGGCTGTAGACAAATACTGGGACAGCTACAACCATCCCTTCAGACAGGATCAGAAGAACTTA
GATCATTATATAATACAGTAGCAACCCTCTATTGTGTGCATCAAAGGATAGAGATAAAAGACACCAAGGA
AGCTTTAGACAAGATAGAGGAAGAGCAAAACAAAAGTAAGACCACCGCACAGCAAGCGGCCGGCCGCGCT
GATCTTCAGACCTGGAGGAGGAGATATGAGGGACAATTGGAGAAGTGAATTATATAAATATAAAGTAGTA
AAAATTGAACCATTAGGAGTAGCACCCACCAAGGCAAAGAGAAGAGTGGTGCAGAGAGAAAAAAGAGCAG
TGGGAATAGGAGCTTTGTTCCTTGGGTTCTTGGGAGCAGCAGGAAGCACTATGGGCGCAGCGTCAATGAC
GCTGACGGTACAGGCCAGACAATTATTGTCTGGTATAGTGCAGCAGCAGAACAATTTGCTGAGGGCTATT
GAGGCGCAACAGCATCTGTTGCAACTCACAGTCTGGGGCATCAAGCAGCTCCAGGCAAGAATCCTGGCTG
TGGAAAGATACCTAAAGGATCAACAGCTCCTGGGGATTTGGGGTTGCTCTGGAAAACTCATTTGCACCAC
TGCTGTGCCTTGGAATGCTAGTTGGAGTAATAAATCTCTGGAACAGATTTGGAATCACACGACCTGGATG
GAGTGGGACAGAGAAATTAACAATTACACAAGCTTAATACACTCCTTAATTGAAGAATCGCAAAACCAGC
AAGAAAAGAATGAACAAGAATTATTGGAATTAGATAAATGGGCAAGTTTGTGGAATTGGTTTAACATAAC
AAATTGGCTGTGGTATATAAAATTATTCATAATGATAGTAGGAGGCTTGGTAGGTTTAAGAATAGTTTTT
GCTGTACTTTCTATAGTGAATAGAGTTAGGCAGGGATATTCACCATTATCGTTTCAGACCCACCTCCCAA
CCCCGAGGG
