Features (pLannotate 1.2.2; 30 found; start..end, strand, type, name):
    133..1149    +  intron         chimeric intron: chimera between introns from chicken β-actin and rabbit β-globin
   1265..1289    +  protein_bind   attB1: mutant version of attB; recombination site for the Gateway® BP reaction BP Clonase™
   1310..2761    +  CDS            Sufu: SUFU_MOUSE - Experimental evidence at protein level: Swiss-Prot protein existence level 1. Negative regulator in the hedgehog/smoothened signaling pathway (PubMed:16155214, PubMed:16459298). Down-regulates GLI1- mediated transactivation of target genes (PubMed:11960000). Part of a corepressor complex that acts on DNA-bound GLI1 (PubMed:11960000). May also act by linking GLI1 to BTRC and thereby targeting GLI1 to degradation by the proteasome (By similarity). Sequesters GLI1, GLI2 and GLI3 in the cytoplasm, this effect is overcome by binding of STK36 to both SUFU and a GLI protein (PubMed:10531
   2765..2785    +  misc_feature   MCS (fragment): multiple cloning site
   2802..2826    -  protein_bind   attB2: mutant version of attB; recombination site for the Gateway® BP reaction BP Clonase™
   2849..2869    +  CDS            FLAG (fragment): FLAG® epitope tag, followed by an enterokinase cleavage site
   2893..3453    +  misc_feature   IRES: internal ribosome entry site (IRES) of the encephalomyocarditis virus (EMCV)
   3456..4175    +  CDS            EGFP: the original enhanced GFP (Yang et al., 1996) mammalian codon-optimized
   4187..4217    +  misc_feature   MCS (fragment): pUC18/19 multiple cloning site
   4252..4840    +  misc_feature   WPRE: woodchuck hepatitis virus posttranscriptional regulatory element
   4841..4860    +  misc_feature   MCS (fragment): pBluescript multiple cloning site
   4862..5047    +  CDS            nef (fragment): NEF_HV1Z2 - Experimental evidence at protein level: Swiss-Prot protein existence level 1. Extracellular Nef protein targets CD4(+) T-lymphocytes for apoptosis by interacting with CXCR4 surface receptors. From Human immunodeficiency virus type 1 group M subtype D (isolate Z2/CDC-Z34) (HIV-1).
   5049..5282    +  LTR            3' LTR (ΔU3): self-inactivating 3' long terminal repeat (LTR) from HIV-1
   5354..5475    +  polyA_signal   SV40 poly(A) signal: SV40 polyadenylation signal
   5515..5650    +  rep_origin     SV40 ori: SV40 origin of replication
   5671..5689    -  promoter       T7 promoter: promoter for bacteriophage T7 RNA polymerase
   5712..6070    -  rep_origin     f1 ori (sequence partly withheld): f1 bacteriophage origin of replication; arrow indicates direction of (+) strand synthesis
   6097..6201    +  promoter       AmpR promoter: bla
   6202..7062    +  CDS            AmpR: β-lactamase; bla; confers resistance to ampicillin, carbenicillin, and related antibiotics
   7233..7821    +  rep_origin     ori: high-copy-number ColE1/pMB1/pBR322/pUC origin of replication
   7996..8299    +  enhancer       CMV enhancer: human cytomegalovirus immediate early enhancer
   8300..8499    +  promoter       CMV promoter: human cytomegalovirus (CMV) immediate early promoter
   8517..8697    +  LTR            5' LTR (truncated): truncated 5' long terminal repeat (LTR) from HIV-1
   8744..8869    +  misc_feature   HIV-1 Ψ: packaging signal of human immunodeficiency virus type 1
   8853..9191    +  CDS            HIV-1 gag (fragment): gag protein from human immunodeficiency virus 1; gag
   9366..9599    +  misc_feature   RRE: The Rev response element (RRE) of HIV-1 allows for Rev-dependent mRNA export from the nucleus to the cytoplasm.
   9976..10076   +  CDS            Rev (fragment): human immunodeficiency virus 1 (HIV-1) Rev protein; rev; enhances nuclear export of unspliced and incompletely spliced viral mRNAs
  10126..10243   +  misc_feature   cPPT/CTS: central polypurine tract and central termination sequence of HIV-1
  10341..10720   +  enhancer       CMV enhancer: human cytomegalovirus immediate early enhancer
  10722..132     +  promoter       chicken β-actin promoter (across the origin): contains a 21-bp deletion relative to the standard chicken β-actin promoter
>Addgene plasmid #176993 | Sufu_pLENTI-CAG-IRES-GFP | addgene full sequence | sequence record 351407 | Addgene Partial NGS Result
GGCGAGGGGCGGGGCGGGGCGAGGCGGAGAGGTGCGGCGGCAGCCAATCAGAGCGGCGCGCTCCGAAAGT
TTCCTTTTATGGCGAGGCGGCGGCGGCGGCGGCCCTATAAAAAGCGAAGCGCGCGGCGGGCGGGAGTCGC
TGCGCGCTGCCTTCGCCCCGTGCCCCGCTCCGCCGCCGCCTCGCGCCGCCCGCCCCGGCTCTGACTGACC
GCGTTACTCCCACAGGTGAGCGGGCGGGACGGCCCTTCTCCTCCGGGCTGTAATTAGCGCTTGGTTTAAT
GACGGCTTGTTTCTTTTCTGTGGCTGCGTGAAAGCCTTGAGGGGCTCCGGGAGGGCCCTTTGTGCGGGGG
GAGCGGCTCGGGGGGTGCGTGCGTGTGTGTGTGCGTGGGGAGCGCCGCGTGCGGCTCCGCGCTGCCCGGC
GGCTGTGAGCGCTGCGGGCGCGGCGCGGGGCTTTGTGCGCTCCGCAGTGTGCGCGAGGGGAGCGCGGCCG
GGGGCGGTGCCCCGCGGTGCGGGGGGGGCTGCGAGGGGAACAAAGGCTGCGTGCGGGGTGTGTGCGTGGG
GGGGTGAGCAGGGGGTGTGGGCGCGTCGGTCGGGCTGCAACCCCCCCTGCACCCCCCTCCCCGAGTTGCT
GAGCACGGCCCGGCTTCGGGTGCGGGGCTCCGTACGGGGCGTGGCGCGGGGCTCGCCGTGCCGGGCGGGG
GGTGGCGGCAGGTGGGGGTGCCGGGCGGGGCGGGGCCGCCTCGGGCCGGGGAGGGCTCGGGGGAGGGGCG
CGGCGGCCCCCGGAGCGCCGGCGGCTGTCGAGGCGCGGCGAGCCGCAGCCATTGCCTTTTATGGTAATCG
TGCGAGAGGGCGCAGGGACTTCCTTTGTCCCAAATCTGTGCGGAGCCGAAATCTGGGAGGCGCCGCCGCA
CCCCCTCTAGCGGGCGCGGGGCGAAGCGGTGCGGCGCCGGCAGGAAGGAAATGGGCGGGGAGGGCCTTCG
TGCGTCGCCGCGCCGCCGTCCCCTTCTCCCTCTCCAGCCTCGGGGCTGTCCGCGGGGGGACGGCTGCCTT
CGGGGGGGACGGGGCAGGGCGGGGTTCGGCTTCTGGCGTGTGACCGGCGGCTCTAGAGCCTCTGCTAACC
ATGTTCATGCCTTCTTCTTTTTCCTACAGCTCCTGGGCAACGTGCTGGTTATTGTGCTGTCTCATCATTT
TGGCAAAGAATTCCCCTAGCCGCGGAATCTAGACTGCCGGATCGAATTGTCGACGAATTCGGATCTGGCC
AATCACAAGTTTGTACAAAAAAGCAGGCTCCGCGGCCGCCCCCTTCACCATGGCGGAGCTGCGGCCTAGC
GTCGCCCCCGGTCCCGCCGCGCCCCCGGCCTCTGGCCCTAGTGCCCCTCCGGCCTTTGCTTCACTCTTTC
CCCCGGGACTGCACGCCATCTACGGAGAGTGTCGCCGCCTCTACCCTGACCAGCCGAACCCGCTCCAGGT
TACCGCTATCGTCAAGTACTGGTTGGGTGGTCCGGACCCCTTGGACTATGTTAGCATGTACAGGAACATG
GGGAGTCCTTCTGCCAACATCCCTGAGCACTGGCACTACATCAGCTTTGGCCTGAGTGATCTCTATGGTG
ACAACAGAGTCCATGAGTTTACAGGAACAGACGGACCAAGTGGATTTGGCTTTGAGTTGACGTTTCGTCT
GAAGAGAGAAACTGGGGAGTCTGCCCCACCAACATGGCCAGCAGAGCTGATGCAGGGCCTAGCCCGATAT
GTCTTCCAGTCAGAGAACACCTTCTGTAGCGGGGACCATGTGTCTTGGCACAGCCCTTTGGATAACAGTG
AGTCAAGAATTCAGCACATGCTGCTGACGGAGGACCCACAGATGCAGCCTGTGCGGACACCCTTTGGGGT
AGTGACTTTCCTCCAGATTGTTGGTGTCTGCACTGAGGAGTTACATTCAGCCCAACAGTGGAACGGGCAG
GGCATCCTGGAACTACTACGGACAGTGCCCATTGCTGGCGGTCCCTGGCTGATAACTGACATGCGGCGGG
GAGAAACCATATTTGAGATCGATCCGCACCTGCAAGAGAGAGTTGACAAAGGCATTGAGACAGACGGTTC
TAACCTGAGCGGCGTCAGTGCCAAGTGTGCCTGGGATGACCTCAGCCGGCCTCCGGAGGATGAAGAGGAT
AGCCGGAGCATCTGCCTCGGCACACAGCCTCGGAGGCTGTCTGGCAAAGACACAGAGCAGATCCGGGAGA
CCCTGAGGCGGGGACTGGAGATTAACAGCAAACCTGTCCTTCCACCAATCAATTCTCAGCGACAGAACGG
CCTCACCCACGACAGGGCTCCGAGCCGCAAGGACAGTTTGGGCAGCGACAGCTCCACGGCCATCATCCCC
CACGAGCTGATCCGCACACGGCAGCTCGAGAGCGTGCATCTAAAATTTAACCAAGAGTCGGGAGCCCTCA
TCCCTCTCTGCCTAAGGGGCAGACTCCTACATGGCCGGCACTTCACCTACAAGAGTATCACAGGCGACAT
GGCCATCACGTTTGTGTCCACGGGAGTGGAAGGCGCCTTTGCCACTGAGGAACACCCGTATGCAGCTCAC
GGACCCTGGTTACAAATTCTGTTGACAGAAGAGTTTGTAGAGAAGATGTTGGAGGACTTAGAAGATCTAA
CCTCTCCAGAGGAATTTAAACTTCCCAAAGAGTACAGCTGGCCTGAGAAGAAACTCAAAGTGTCCATTCT
CCCCGACGTGGTGTTCGACAGTCCGCTACACTAGGTCGACGGTACCGCGGGCCCGAAGGGTGGGCGCGCC
GACCCAGCTTTCTTGTACAAAGTGGTGGGAGGAGGTGGATCTGGCGACTACAAGGACGACGATGACAAGT
GACTCGAGCGGGATCAATTCCGCCCCCCCCCTAACGTTACTGGCCGAAGCCGCTTGGAATAAGGCCGGTG
TGCGTTTGTCTATATGTTATTTTCCACCATATTGCCGTCTTTTGGCAATGTGAGGGCCCGGAAACCTGGC
CCTGTCTTCTTGACGAGCATTCCTAGGGGTCTTTCCCCTCTCGCCAAAGGAATGCAAGGTCTGTTGAATG
TCGTGAAGGAAGCAGTTCCTCTGGAAGCTTCTTGAAGACAAACAACGTCTGTAGCGACCCTTTGCAGGCA
GCGGAACCCCCCACCTGGCGACAGGTGCCTCTGCGGCCAAAAGCCACGTGTATAAGATACACCTGCAAAG
GCGGCACAACCCCAGTGCCACGTTGTGAGTTGGATAGTTGTGGAAAGAGTCAAATGGCTCTCCTCAAGCG
TATTCAACAAGGGGCTGAAGGATGCCCAGAAGGTACCCCATTGTATGGGATCTGATCTGGGGCCTCGGTG
CACATGCTTTACATGTGTTTAGTCGAGGTTAAAAAAACGTCTAGGCCCCCCGAACCACGGGGACGTGGTT
TTCCTTTGAAAAACACGATAATACCATGGTGAGCAAGGGCGAGGAGCTGTTCACCGGGGTGGTGCCCATC
CTGGTCGAGCTGGACGGCGACGTAAACGGCCACAAGTTCAGCGTGTCCGGCGAGGGCGAGGGCGATGCCA
CCTACGGCAAGCTGACCCTGAAGTTCATCTGCACCACCGGCAAGCTGCCCGTGCCCTGGCCCACCCTCGT
GACCACCCTGACCTACGGCGTGCAGTGCTTCAGCCGCTACCCCGACCACATGAAGCAGCACGACTTCTTC
AAGTCCGCCATGCCCGAAGGCTACGTCCAGGAGCGCACCATCTTCTTCAAGGACGACGGCAACTACAAGA
CCCGCGCCGAGGTGAAGTTCGAGGGCGACACCCTGGTGAACCGCATCGAGCTGAAGGGCATCGACTTCAA
GGAGGACGGCAACATCCTGGGGCACAAGCTGGAGTACAACTACAACAGCCACAACGTCTATATCATGGCC
GACAAGCAGAAGAACGGCATCAAGGTGAACTTCAAGATCCGCCACAACATCGAGGACGGCAGCGTGCAGC
TCGCCGACCACTACCAGCAGAACACCCCCATCGGCGACGGCCCCGTGCTGCTGCCCGACAACCACTACCT
GAGCACCCAGTCCGCCCTGAGCAAAGACCCCAACGAGAAGCGCGATCACATGGTCCTGCTGGAGTTCGTG
ACCGCCGCCGGGATCACTCTCGGCATGGACGAGCTGTACAAGTAAAGCGGCCGCGACTCTAGAGTCGACC
TGCAGGCATGCAAGCTTCAGGTAGCCGGCTAACGTTATCAAGCTTATCGATAATCAACCTCTGGATTACA
AAATTTGTGAAAGATTGACTGGTATTCTTAACTATGTTGCTCCTTTTACGCTATGTGGATACGCTGCTTT
AATGCCTTTGTATCATGCTATTGCTTCCCGTATGGCTTTCATTTTCTCCTCCTTGTATAAATCCTGGTTG
CTGTCTCTTTATGAGGAGTTGTGGCCCGTTGTCAGGCAACGTGGCGTGGTGTGCACTGTGTTTGCTGACG
CAACCCCCACTGGTTGGGGCATTGCCACCACCTGTCAGCTCCTTTCCGGGACTTTCGCTTTCCCCCTCCC
TATTGCCACGGCGGAACTCATCGCCGCCTGCCTTGCCCGCTGCTGGACAGGGGCTCGGCTGTTGGGCACT
GACAATTCCGTGGTGTTGTCGGGGAAATCATCGTCCTTTCCTTGGCTGCTCGCCTGTGTTGCCACCTGGA
TTCTGCGCGGGACGTCCTTCTGCTACGTCCCTTCGGCCCTCAATCCAGCGGACCTTCCTTCCCGCGGCCT
GCTGCCGGCTCTGCGGCCTCTTCCGCGTCTTCGCCTTCGCCCTCAGACGAGTCGGATCTCCCTTTGGGCC
GCCTCCCCGCATCGATACCGTCGACCTCGATCGAGACCTAGAAAAACATGGAGCAATCACAAGTAGCAAT
ACAGCAGCTACCAATGCTGATTGTGCCTGGCTAGAAGCACAAGAGGAGGAGGAGGTGGGTTTTCCAGTCA
CACCTCAGGTACCTTTAAGACCAATGACTTACAAGGCAGCTGTAGATCTTAGCCACTTTTTAAAAGAAAA
GGGGGGACTGGAAGGGCTAATTCACTCCCAACGAAGACAAGATCTGCTTTTTGCTTGTACTGGGTCTCTC
TGGTTAGACCAGATCTGAGCCTGGGAGCTCTCTGGCTAACTAGGGAACCCACTGCTTAAGCCTCAATAAA
GCTTGCCTTGAGTGCTTCAAGTAGTGTGTGCCCGTCTGTTGTGTGACTCTGGTAACTAGAGATCCCTCAG
ACCCTTTTAGTCAGTGTGGAAAATCTCTAGCAGTAGTAGTTCATGTCATCTTATTATTCAGTATTTATAA
CTTGCAAAGAAATGAATATCAGAGAGTGAGAGGAACTTGTTTATTGCAGCTTATAATGGTTACAAATAAA
GCAATAGCATCACAAATTTCACAAATAAAGCATTTTTTTCACTGCATTCTAGTTGTGGTTTGTCCAAACT
CATCAATGTATCTTATCATGTCTGGCTCTAGCTATCCCGCCCCTAACTCCGCCCATCCCGCCCCTAACTC
CGCCCAGTTCCGCCCATTCTCCGCCCCATGGCTGACTAATTTTTTTTATTTATGCAGAGGCCGAGGCCGC
CTCGGCCTCTGAGCTATTCCAGAAGTAGTGAGGAGGCTTTTTTGGAGGCCTAGGGACGTACCCAATTCGC
CCTATAGTGAGTCGTATTAGCATGTGAGCAAAAGGCCAGCATAAATCAAAAGAATAGACCGAGATAGGGT
[37 nt withheld, positions 5741-5777]
AAAGAACGTGGACTCCAACGTCAAAGG
[49 nt withheld, positions 5805-5853]
T
[91 nt withheld, positions 5855-5945]
G
[124 nt withheld, positions 5947-6070]
CAGGTGGCACTTTTCGGGGAAATGTGCGCGGAACCCCTATTTGTTTATTTTTCTAAATACATTCAAATAT
GTATCCGCTCATGAGACAATAACCCTGATAAATGCTTCAATAATATTGAAAAAGGAAGAGTATGAGTATT
CAACATTTCCGTGTCGCCCTTATTCCCTTTTTTGCGGCATTTTGCCTTCCTGTTTTTGCTCACCCAGAAA
CGCTGGTGAAAGTAAAAGATGCTGAAGATCAGTTGGGTGCACGAGTGGGTTACATCGAACTGGATCTCAA
CAGCGGTAAGATCCTTGAGAGTTTTCGCCCCGAAGAACGTTTTCCAATGATGAGCACTTTTAAAGTTCTG
CTATGTGGCGCGGTATTATCCCGTATTGACGCCGGGCAAGAGCAACTCGGTCGCCGCATACACTATTCTC
AGAATGACTTGGTTGAGTACTCACCAGTCACAGAAAAGCATCTTACGGATGGCATGACAGTAAGAGAATT
ATGCAGTGCTGCCATAACCATGAGTGATAACACTGCGGCCAACTTACTTCTGACAACGATCGGAGGACCG
AAGGAGCTAACCGCTTTTTTGCACAACATGGGGGATCATGTAACTCGCCTTGATCGTTGGGAACCGAAGC
TGAATGAAGCCATACCAAACGACGAGCGTGACACCACGATGCCTGTAGCAATGGCAACAACGTTGCGCAA
ACTATTAACTGGCGAACTACTTACTCTAGCTTCCCGGCAACAATTAATAGACTGGATGGAGGCGGATAAA
GTTGCAGGACCACTTCTGCGCTCGGCCCTTCCGGCTGGCTGGTTTATTGCTGATAAATCTGGAGCCGGTG
AGCGTGGGTCTCGCGGTATCATTGCAGCACTGGGGCCAGATGGTAAGCCCTCCCGTATCGTAGTTATCTA
CACGACGGGGAGTCAGGCAACTATGGATGAACGAAATAGACAGATCGCTGAGATAGGTGCCTCACTGATT
AAGCATTGGTAACTGTCAGACCAAGTTTACTCATATATACTTTAGATTGATTTAAAACTTCATTTTTAAT
TTAAAAGGATCTAGGTGAAGATCCTTTTTGATAATCTCATGACCAAAATCCCTTAACGTGAGTTTTCGTT
CCACTGAGCGTCAGACCCCGTAGAAAAGATCAAAGGATCTTCTTGAGATCCTTTTTTTCTGCGCGTAATC
TGCTGCTTGCAAACAAAAAAACCACCGCTACCAGCGGTGGTTTGTTTGCCGGATCAAGAGCTACCAACTC
TTTTTCCGAAGGTAACTGGCTTCAGCAGAGCGCAGATACCAAATACTGTTCTTCTAGTGTAGCCGTAGTT
AGGCCACCACTTCAAGAACTCTGTAGCACCGCCTACATACCTCGCTCTGCTAATCCTGTTACCAGTGGCT
GCTGCCAGTGGCGATAAGTCGTGTCTTACCGGGTTGGACTCAAGACGATAGTTACCGGATAAGGCGCAGC
GGTCGGGCTGAACGGGGGGTTCGTGCACACAGCCCAGCTTGGAGCGAACGACCTACACCGAACTGAGATA
CCTACAGCGTGAGCTATGAGAAAGCGCCACGCTTCCCGAAGGGAGAAAGGCGGACAGGTATCCGGTAAGC
GGCAGGGTCGGAACAGGAGAGCGCACGAGGGAGCTTCCAGGGGGAAACGCCTGGTATCTTTATAGTCCTG
TCGGGTTTCGCCACCTCTGACTTGAGCGTCGATTTTTGTGATGCTCGTCAGGGGGGCGGAGCCTATGGAA
AAACGCCAGCAACGCGGCCTTTTTACGGTTCCTGGCCTTTTGCTGGCCTTTTGCTCACATGTTCTTTCCT
GCGTTATCCCCTGATTCTGTGGATAACCGTATTACCGCCATGCATTAGTTATTAATAGTAATCAATTACG
GGGTCATTAGTTCATAGCCCATATATGGAGTTCCGCGTTACATAACTTACGGTAAATGGCCCGCCTGGCT
GACCGCCCAACGACCCCCGCCCATTGACGTCAATAATGACGTATGTTCCCATAGTAACGCCAATAGGGAC
TTTCCATTGACGTCAATGGGTGGAGTATTTACGGTAAACTGCCCACTTGGCAGTACATCAAGTGTATCAT
ATGCCAAGTACGCCCCCTATTGACGTCAATGACGGTAAATGGCCCGCCTGGCATTATGCCCAGTACATGA
CCTTATGGGACTTTCCTACTTGGCAGTACATCTACGTATTAGTCATCGCTATTACCATGGTGATGCGGTT
TTGGCAGTACATCAATGGGCGTGGATAGCGGTTTGACTCACGGGGATTTCCAAGTCTCCACCCCATTGAC
GTCAATGGGAGTTTGTTTTGGCACCAAAATCAACGGGACTTTCCAAAATGTCGTAACAACTCCGCCCCAT
TGACGCAAATGGGCGGTAGGCGTGTACGGTGGGAGGTCTATATAAGCAGCGCGTTTTGCCTGTACTGGGT
CTCTCTGGTTAGACCAGATCTGAGCCTGGGAGCTCTCTGGCTAACTAGGGAACCCACTGCTTAAGCCTCA
ATAAAGCTTGCCTTGAGTGCTTCAAGTAGTGTGTGCCCGTCTGTTGTGTGACTCTGGTAACTAGAGATCC
CTCAGACCCTTTTAGTCAGTGTGGAAAATCTCTAGCAGTGGCGCCCGAACAGGGACTTGAAAGCGAAAGG
GAAACCAGAGGAGCTCTCTCGACGCAGGACTCGGCTTGCTGAAGCGCGCACGGCAAGAGGCGAGGGGCGG
CGACTGGTGAGTACGCCAAAAATTTTGACTAGCGGAGGCTAGAAGGAGAGAGATGGGTGCGAGAGCGTCA
GTATTAAGCGGGGGAGAATTAGATCGCGATGGGAAAAAATTCGGTTAAGGCCAGGGGGAAAGAAAAAATA
TAAATTAAAACATATAGTATGGGCAAGCAGGGAGCTAGAACGATTCGCAGTTAATCCTGGCCTGTTAGAA
ACATCAGAAGGCTGTAGACAAATACTGGGACAGCTACAACCATCCCTTCAGACAGGATCAGAAGAACTTA
GATCATTATATAATACAGTAGCAACCCTCTATTGTGTGCATCAAAGGATAGAGATAAAAGACACCAAGGA
AGCTTTAGACAAGATAGAGGAAGAGCAAAACAAAAGTAAGACCACCGCACAGCAAGCGGCCGGCCGCTGA
TCTTCAGACCTGGAGGAGGAGATATGAGGGACAATTGGAGAAGTGAATTATATAAATATAAAGTAGTAAA
AATTGAACCATTAGGAGTAGCACCCACCAAGGCAAAGAGAAGAGTGGTGCAGAGAGAAAAAAGAGCAGTG
GGAATAGGAGCTTTGTTCCTTGGGTTCTTGGGAGCAGCAGGAAGCACTATGGGCGCAGCGTCAATGACGC
TGACGGTACAGGCCAGACAATTATTGTCTGGTATAGTGCAGCAGCAGAACAATTTGCTGAGGGCTATTGA
GGCGCAACAGCATCTGTTGCAACTCACAGTCTGGGGCATCAAGCAGCTCCAGGCAAGAATCCTGGCTGTG
GAAAGATACCTAAAGGATCAACAGCTCCTGGGGATTTGGGGTTGCTCTGGAAAACTCATTTGCACCACTG
CTGTGCCTTGGAATGCTAGTTGGAGTAATAAATCTCTGGAACAGATTTGGAATCACACGACCTGGATGGA
GTGGGACAGAGAAATTAACAATTACACAAGCTTAATACACTCCTTAATTGAAGAATCGCAAAACCAGCAA
GAAAAGAATGAACAAGAATTATTGGAATTAGATAAATGGGCAAGTTTGTGGAATTGGTTTAACATAACAA
ATTGGCTGTGGTATATAAAATTATTCATAATGATAGTAGGAGGCTTGGTAGGTTTAAGAATAGTTTTTGC
TGTACTTTCTATAGTGAATAGAGTTAGGCAGGGATATTCACCATTATCGTTTCAGACCCACCTCCCAACC
CCGAGGGGACCCGACAGGCCCGAAGGAATAGAAGAAGAAGGTGGAGAGAGAGACAGAGACAGATCCATTC
GATTAGTGAACGGATCGGCACTGCGTGCGCCAATTCTGCAGACAAATGGCAGTATTCATCCACAATTTTA
AAAGAAAAGGGGGGATTGGGGGGTACAGTGCAGGGGAAAGAATAGTAGACATAATAGCAACAGACATACA
AACTAAAGAATTACAAAAACAAATTACAAAAATTCAAAATTTTCGGGTTTATTACAGGGACAGCAGAGAT
CCAGTTTGGTTAGTACCGGGCCCGCTCTAGCCCTAGATTTAAATCGATGTACGGGCCAGATATACGCGTT
GACATTGATTATTGACTAGTTATTAATAGTAATCAATTACGGGGTCATTAGTTCATAGCCCATATATGGA
GTTCCGCGTTACATAACTTACGGTAAATGGCCCGCCTGGCTGACCGCCCAACGACCCCCGCCCATTGACG
TCAATAATGACGTATGTTCCCATAGTAACGCCAATAGGGACTTTCCATTGACGTCAATGGGTGGAGTATT
TACGGTAAACTGCCCACTTGGCAGTACATCAAGTGTATCATATGCCAAGTACGCCCCCTATTGACGTCAA
TGACGGTAAATGGCCCGCCTGGCATTATGCCCAGTACATGACCTTATGGGACTTTCCTACTTGGCAGTAC
ATCTACGTATTAGTCATCGCTATTACCATGGTCGAGGTGAGCCCCACGTTCTGCTTCACTCTCCCCATCT
CCCCCCCCTCCCCACCCCCAATTTTGTATTTATTTATTTTTTAATTATTTTGTGCAGCGATGGGGGCGGG
GGGG
